Addgene plasmid #100561: hgRNA-C21_pLKO-Hyg
Purpose: hgRNA-C21 in a lentiviral backbone
Depositing lab: George Church. Depositing organization: Harvard Medical School. Publication: Rapidly evolving homing CRISPR barcodes. Kalhor R, Mali P, Church GM. Nat Methods. 2017 Feb;14(2):195-200. doi: 10.1038/nmeth.4108. Epub 2016 Dec 5. PubMed 27918539.
Backbone
  Vector backbone: pLKO.1 Hygro
  Total vector size (bp): 7624
  Vector type: Mammalian Expression, Lentiviral, CRISPR, Synthetic Biology
  Selectable markers: Hygromycin
Growth in bacteria
  Bacterial resistance: Ampicillin, 100 μg/mL
  Growth temperature: 30°C
  Growth strain: NEB Stable
  Copy number: Unknown
Gene/Insert
  Gene/Insert name: hgRNA-C21
  gRNA/shRNA sequence: GTACACCCTCAAGCAGTGTG
Terms and licenses: Academic/Nonprofit Terms; Industry Terms: Not Available to Industry
How to cite: hgRNA-C21_pLKO-Hyg was a gift from George Church (Addgene plasmid # 100561 ; http://n2t.net/addgene:100561 ; RRID:Addgene_100561)
