[The description below was written by a language model from this plasmid's Addgene catalogue record and pLannotate feature annotations shown in this document.]
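Description:
hgRNA-C21_pLKO-Hyg is a lentiviral transfer plasmid of about 7.6 kb, built on the pLKO.1 Hygro backbone, that carries a homing guide RNA (hgRNA-C21) for CRISPR-based barcoding in mammalian cells. In bacteria it is maintained through a high-copy ColE1/pUC-type origin and selected with ampicillin via the β-lactamase gene. An f1 origin and remnants of a pBluescript-style cloning region (lac promoter/operator, lacZα fragment, T3 and T7 promoters) are also present. The viral portion has a third-generation, self-inactivating layout. An RSV promoter drives a truncated HIV-1 5' LTR, followed by the Ψ packaging signal with a gag fragment, the Rev response element, a cPPT/CTS and a ΔU3 3' LTR. An SV40 poly(A) signal and SV40 origin lie downstream. Packaging functions are not encoded and must be supplied in trans.

The payload is a human U6 (RNA polymerase III) promoter driving the hgRNA-C21 spacer fused to a Streptococcus pyogenes Cas9 guide scaffold. In the homing guide RNA concept described by the associated publication, the guide is designed so that the Cas9 complex it forms targets the DNA locus encoding the guide itself. Repeated cutting and error-prone repair then diversify that locus into an evolving barcode. The record does not detail the specific scaffold changes that allow this self-targeting, and the plasmid does not encode Cas9, which must be provided separately. A human PGK promoter expresses the hygromycin phosphotransferase gene (hph), so transduced cells with the integrated cassette can be selected with hygromycin. The construct is suited to stably introducing this hgRNA variant into cell lines for barcoding and lineage-recording experiments.
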