Features (pLannotate 1.2.2; 27 found; start..end, strand, type, name):
      1..227     +  promoter       RSV promoter: Rous sarcoma virus enhancer/promoter
    228..408     +  LTR            5' LTR (truncated): truncated 5' long terminal repeat (LTR) from HIV-1
    455..580     +  misc_feature   HIV-1 Ψ: packaging signal of human immunodeficiency virus type 1
    564..927     +  CDS            HIV-1 gag (fragment): gag protein from human immunodeficiency virus 1; gag
   1073..1306    +  misc_feature   RRE: The Rev response element (RRE) of HIV-1 allows for Rev-dependent mRNA export from the nucleus to the cytoplasm.
   1683..1783    +  CDS            Rev (fragment): human immunodeficiency virus 1 (HIV-1) Rev protein; rev; enhances nuclear export of unspliced and incompletely spliced viral mRNAs
   1833..2073    +  promoter       U6 promoter: RNA polymerase III promoter for human U6 snRNA
   2106..2178    +  misc_RNA       gRNA scaffold: guide RNA scaffold for the Streptococcus pyogenes CRISPR/Cas9 system
   2227..2344    +  misc_feature   cPPT/CTS: central polypurine tract and central termination sequence of HIV-1
   2393..2903    +  promoter       hPGK promoter: human phosphoglycerate kinase 1 promoter
   2993..4015    +  CDS            hph: KHYB_ECOLX - Experimental evidence at protein level: Swiss-Prot protein existence level 1. The aminoglycoside phosphotransferases achieve inactivation of their antibiotic substrates by phosphorylation. Only phosphorylates hygromycin and closely related compounds such as demethyl analogs and destomycin. From Escherichia coli.
   4039..4075    +  misc_feature   MCS (fragment): pBluescript multiple cloning site
   4071..4139    +  CDS            nef (fragment): NEF_HV1Z2 - Experimental evidence at protein level: Swiss-Prot protein existence level 1. Extracellular Nef protein targets CD4(+) T-lymphocytes for apoptosis by interacting with CXCR4 surface receptors. From Human immunodeficiency virus type 1 group M subtype D (isolate Z2/CDC-Z34) (HIV-1).
   4141..4374    +  LTR            3' LTR (ΔU3): self-inactivating 3' long terminal repeat (LTR) from HIV-1
   4446..4567    +  polyA_signal   SV40 poly(A) signal: SV40 polyadenylation signal
   4607..4742    +  rep_origin     SV40 ori: SV40 origin of replication
   4763..4781    -  promoter       T7 promoter: promoter for bacteriophage T7 RNA polymerase
   4789..4944    +  CDS            lacZα (fragment): LacZα fragment of β-galactosidase; lacZ fragment
   4949..5377    +  rep_origin     f1 ori (sequence partly withheld): f1 bacteriophage origin of replication; arrow indicates direction of (+) strand synthesis
   5430..5534    +  promoter       AmpR promoter: bla
   5535..6395    +  CDS            AmpR: β-lactamase; bla; confers resistance to ampicillin, carbenicillin, and related antibiotics
   6566..7154    +  rep_origin     ori: high-copy-number ColE1/pMB1/pBR322/pUC origin of replication
   7337..7429    +  CDS            lacI (fragment): lac repressor; lacI; The lac repressor binds to the lac operator to inhibit transcription in E. coli. This inhibition can be relieved by adding lactose or isopropyl-β-D-thiogalactopyranoside (IPTG).
   7442..7463    +  protein_bind   CAP binding site: CAP binding activates transcription in the presence of cAMP. E. coli catabolite activator protein
   7478..7508    +  promoter       lac promoter: promoter for the E. coli lac operon
   7516..7532    +  protein_bind   lac operator: The lac repressor binds to the lac operator to inhibit transcription in E. coli. This inhibition can be relieved by adding lactose or isopropyl-β-D-thiogalactopyranoside (IPTG). lac repressor encoded by lacI
   7577..7595    +  promoter       T3 promoter: promoter for bacteriophage T3 RNA polymerase
>Addgene plasmid #100561 | hgRNA-C21_pLKO-Hyg | addgene full sequence | sequence record 192135 | Addgene NGS Result
TGTAGTCTTATGCAATACTCTTGTAGTCTTGCAACATGGTAACGATGAGTTAGCAACATGCCTTACAAGG
AGAGAAAAAGCACCGTGCATGCCGATTGGTGGAAGTAAGGTGGTACGATCGTGCCTTATTAGGAAGGCAA
CAGACGGGTCTGACATGGATTGGACGAACCACTGAATTGCCGCATTGCAGAGATATTGTATTTAAGTGCC
TAGCTCGATACATAAACGGGTCTCTCTGGTTAGACCAGATCTGAGCCTGGGAGCTCTCTGGCTAACTAGG
GAACCCACTGCTTAAGCCTCAATAAAGCTTGCCTTGAGTGCTTCAAGTAGTGTGTGCCCGTCTGTTGTGT
GACTCTGGTAACTAGAGATCCCTCAGACCCTTTTAGTCAGTGTGGAAAATCTCTAGCAGTGGCGCCCGAA
CAGGGACTTGAAAGCGAAAGGGAAACCAGAGGAGCTCTCTCGACGCAGGACTCGGCTTGCTGAAGCGCGC
ACGGCAAGAGGCGAGGGGCGGCGACTGGTGAGTACGCCAAAAATTTTGACTAGCGGAGGCTAGAAGGAGA
GAGATGGGTGCGAGAGCGTCAGTATTAAGCGGGGGAGAATTAGATCGCGATGGGAAAAAATTCGGTTAAG
GCCAGGGGGAAAGAAAAAATATAAATTAAAACATATAGTATGGGCAAGCAGGGAGCTAGAACGATTCGCA
GTTAATCCTGGCCTGTTAGAAACATCAGAAGGCTGTAGACAAATACTGGGACAGCTACAACCATCCCTTC
AGACAGGATCAGAAGAACTTAGATCATTATATAATACAGTAGCAACCCTCTATTGTGTGCATCAAAGGAT
AGAGATAAAAGACACCAAGGAAGCTTTAGACAAGATAGAGGAAGAGCAAAACAAAAGTAAGACCACCGCA
CAGCAAGCGGCCGCTGATCTTCAGACCTGGAGGAGGAGATATGAGGGACAATTGGAGAAGTGAATTATAT
AAATATAAAGTAGTAAAAATTGAACCATTAGGAGTAGCACCCACCAAGGCAAAGAGAAGAGTGGTGCAGA
GAGAAAAAAGAGCAGTGGGAATAGGAGCTTTGTTCCTTGGGTTCTTGGGAGCAGCAGGAAGCACTATGGG
CGCAGCGTCAATGACGCTGACGGTACAGGCCAGACAATTATTGTCTGGTATAGTGCAGCAGCAGAACAAT
TTGCTGAGGGCTATTGAGGCGCAACAGCATCTGTTGCAACTCACAGTCTGGGGCATCAAGCAGCTCCAGG
CAAGAATCCTGGCTGTGGAAAGATACCTAAAGGATCAACAGCTCCTGGGGATTTGGGGTTGCTCTGGAAA
ACTCATTTGCACCACTGCTGTGCCTTGGAATGCTAGTTGGAGTAATAAATCTCTGGAACAGATTTGGAAT
CACACGACCTGGATGGAGTGGGACAGAGAAATTAACAATTACACAAGCTTAATACACTCCTTAATTGAAG
AATCGCAAAACCAGCAAGAAAAGAATGAACAAGAATTATTGGAATTAGATAAATGGGCAAGTTTGTGGAA
TTGGTTTAACATAACAAATTGGCTGTGGTATATAAAATTATTCATAATGATAGTAGGAGGCTTGGTAGGT
TTAAGAATAGTTTTTGCTGTACTTTCTATAGTGAATAGAGTTAGGCAGGGATATTCACCATTATCGTTTC
AGACCCACCTCCCAACCCCGAGGGGACCCGACAGGCCCGAAGGAATAGAAGAAGAAGGTGGAGAGAGAGA
CAGAGACAGATCCATTCGATTAGTGAACGGATCTCGACGGTATCGATCACGAGACTAGCCTCGAGCGGCC
GCCCCCTTCACCGAGGGCCTATTTCCCATGATTCCTTCATATTTGCATATACGATACAAGGCTGTTAGAG
AGATAATTGGAATTAATTTGACTGTAAACACAAAGATATTAGTACAAAATACGTGACGTAGAAAGTAATA
ATTTCTTGGGTAGTTTGCAGTTTTAAAATTATGTTTTAAAATGGACTATCATATGCTTACCGTAACTTGA
AAGTATTTCGATTTCTTGGCTTTATATATCTTGTGGAAAGGACGAAACACCGGTACACCCTCAAGCAGTG
TGGGGTTAGAGCTAGAAATAGCAAGTTAACCTAAGGCTAGTCCGTTATCAACTTGAAAAAGTGGCACCGA
GTCGGTGCTTTTTTTGAATTCTCGACCTCGAGACAAATGGCAGTATTCATCCACAATTTTAAAAGAAAAG
GGGGGATTGGGGGGTACAGTGCAGGGGAAAGAATAGTAGACATAATAGCAACAGACATACAAACTAAAGA
ATTACAAAAACAAATTACAAAAATTCAAAATTTTCGGGTTTATTACAGGGACAGCAGAGATCCACTTTGG
CCGCGGCTCGAGGGGGTTGGGGTTGCGCCTTTTCCAAGGCAGCCCTGGGTTTGCGCAGGGACGCGGCTGC
TCTGGGCGTGGTTCCGGGAAACGCAGCGGCGCCGACCCTGGGTCTCGCACATTCTTCACGTCCGTTCGCA
GCGTCACCCGGATCTTCGCCGCTACCCTTGTGGGCCCCCCGGCGACGCTTCCTGCTCCGCCCCTAAGTCG
GGAAGGTTCCTTGCGGTTCGCGGCGTGCCGGACGTGACAAACGGAAGCCGCACGTCTCACTAGTACCCTC
GCAGACGGACAGCGCCAGGGAGCAATGGCAGCGCGCCGACCGCGATGGGCTGTGGCCAATAGCGGCTGCT
CAGCAGGGCGCGCCGAGAGCAGCGGCCGGGAAGGGGCGGTGCGGGAGGCGGGGTGTGGGGCGGTAGTGTG
GGCCCTGTTCCTGCCCGCGCGGTGTTCCGCATTCTGCAAGCCTCCGGAGCGCACGTCGGCAGTCGGCTCC
CTCGTTGACCGAATCACCGACCTCTCTCCCCAGGGGGATCCACCGGATCAAGCTTGCCAGCTGGGGCGCC
CTCTGGTAAGGTTGGGAAGCCCTGCAGATCTGATCCCGGGGGGCAATGAGATATGAAAAAGCCTGAACTC
ACCGCGACGTCTGTCGAGAAGTTTCTGATCGAAAAGTTCGACAGCGTCTCCGACCTGATGCAGCTCTCGG
AGGGCGAAGAATCTCGTGCTTTCAGCTTCGATGTAGGAGGGCGTGGATATGTCCTGCGGGTAAATAGCTG
CGCCGATGGTTTCTACAAAGATCGTTATGTTTATCGGCACTTTGCATCGGCCGCGCTCCCGATTCCGGAA
GTGCTTGACATTGGGGAATTTAGCGAGAGCCTGACCTATTGCATCTCCCGCCGTGCACAGGGTGTCACGT
TGCAAGACCTGCCTGAAACCGAACTGCCCGCTGTTCTGCAGCCGGTCGCGGAGGCCATGGATGCGATCGC
TGCGGCCGATCTTAGCCAGACGAGCGGGTTCGGCCCATTCGGACCGCAAGGAATCGGTCAATACACTACA
TGGCGTGATTTCATATGCGCGATTGCTGATCCCCATGTGTATCACTGGCAAACTGTGATGGACGACACCG
TCAGTGCGTCCGTCGCGCAGGCTCTCGATGAGCTGATGCTTTGGGCCGAGGACTGCCCCGAAGTCCGGCA
CCTCGTGCACGCGGATTTCGGCTCCAACAATGTCCTGACGGACAATGGCCGCATAACAGCGGTCATTGAC
TGGAGCGAGGCGATGTTCGGGGATTCCCAATACGAGGTCGCCAACATCTTCTTCTGGAGGCCGTGGTTGG
CTTGTATGGAGCAGCAGACGCGCTACTTCGAGCGGAGGCATCCGGAGCTTGCAGGATCGCCGCGGCTCCG
GGCGTATATGCTCCGCATTGGTCTTGACCAACTCTATCAGAGCTTGGTTGACGGCAATTTCGATGATGCA
GCTTGGGCGCAGGGTCGATGCGACGCAATCGTCCGATCCGGAGCCGGGACTGTCGGGCGTACACAAATCG
CCCGCAGAAGCGCGGCCGTCTGGACCGATGGCTGTGTAGAAGTACTCGCCGATAGTGGAAACCGACGCCC
CAGCACTCGTCCGAGGGCAAAGGAATAGAGTAGATGCCGACCGGGATCTATCGATACCGTCGACCTCGAG
GGGGGGCCCGGTACCTTTAAGACCAATGACTTACAAGGCAGCTGTAGATCTTAGCCACTTTTTAAAAGAA
AAGGGGGGACTGGAAGGGCTAATTCACTCCCAACGAAGACAAGATCTGCTTTTTGCTTGTACTGGGTCTC
TCTGGTTAGACCAGATCTGAGCCTGGGAGCTCTCTGGCTAACTAGGGAACCCACTGCTTAAGCCTCAATA
AAGCTTGCCTTGAGTGCTTCAAGTAGTGTGTGCCCGTCTGTTGTGTGACTCTGGTAACTAGAGATCCCTC
AGACCCTTTTAGTCAGTGTGGAAAATCTCTAGCAGTAGTAGTTCATGTCATCTTATTATTCAGTATTTAT
AACTTGCAAAGAAATGAATATCAGAGAGTGAGAGGAACTTGTTTATTGCAGCTTATAATGGTTACAAATA
AAGCAATAGCATCACAAATTTCACAAATAAAGCATTTTTTTCACTGCATTCTAGTTGTGGTTTGTCCAAA
CTCATCAATGTATCTTATCATGTCTGGCTCTAGCTATCCCGCCCCTAACTCCGCCCATCCCGCCCCTAAC
TCCGCCCAGTTCCGCCCATTCTCCGCCCCATGGCTGACTAATTTTTTTTATTTATGCAGAGGCCGAGGCC
GCCTCGGCCTCTGAGCTATTCCAGAAGTAGTGAGGAGGCTTTTTTGGAGGCCTAGGGACGTACCCAATTC
GCCCTATAGTGAGTCGTATTACGCGCGCTCACTGGCCGTCGTTTTACAACGTCGTGACTGGGAAAACCCT
GGCGTTACCCAACTTAATCGCCTTGCAGCACATCCCCCTTTCGCCAGCTGGCGTAATAGCGAAGAGGCCC
GCACCGATCGCCCTTCCCAACAGTTGCGCAGCCTGAATGGCGAATGGG
[124 nt withheld, positions 4949-5072]
C
[91 nt withheld, positions 5074-5164]
A
[49 nt withheld, positions 5166-5214]
CCTTTGACGTTGGAGTCCACGTTCTTT
[37 nt withheld, positions 5242-5278]
ACCCTATCTCGGTCTATTCTTTTGATTTATAAGGGATTTTGCCGATTTCGGCCTATTGGTTAAAAAATGA
GCTGATTTAACAAAAATTTAACGCGAATTTTAACAAAATATTAACGCTTACAATTTAGGTGGCACTTTTC
GGGGAAATGTGCGCGGAACCCCTATTTGTTTATTTTTCTAAATACATTCAAATATGTATCCGCTCATGAG
ACAATAACCCTGATAAATGCTTCAATAATATTGAAAAAGGAAGAGTATGAGTATTCAACATTTCCGTGTC
GCCCTTATTCCCTTTTTTGCGGCATTTTGCCTTCCTGTTTTTGCTCACCCAGAAACGCTGGTGAAAGTAA
AAGATGCTGAAGATCAGTTGGGTGCACGAGTGGGTTACATCGAACTGGATCTCAACAGCGGTAAGATCCT
TGAGAGTTTTCGCCCCGAAGAACGTTTTCCAATGATGAGCACTTTTAAAGTTCTGCTATGTGGCGCGGTA
TTATCCCGTATTGACGCCGGGCAAGAGCAACTCGGTCGCCGCATACACTATTCTCAGAATGACTTGGTTG
AGTACTCACCAGTCACAGAAAAGCATCTTACGGATGGCATGACAGTAAGAGAATTATGCAGTGCTGCCAT
AACCATGAGTGATAACACTGCGGCCAACTTACTTCTGACAACGATCGGAGGACCGAAGGAGCTAACCGCT
TTTTTGCACAACATGGGGGATCATGTAACTCGCCTTGATCGTTGGGAACCGGAGCTGAATGAAGCCATAC
CAAACGACGAGCGTGACACCACGATGCCTGTAGCAATGGCAACAACGTTGCGCAAACTATTAACTGGCGA
ACTACTTACTCTAGCTTCCCGGCAACAATTAATAGACTGGATGGAGGCGGATAAAGTTGCAGGACCACTT
CTGCGCTCGGCCCTTCCGGCTGGCTGGTTTATTGCTGATAAATCTGGAGCCGGTGAGCGTGGGTCTCGCG
GTATCATTGCAGCACTGGGGCCAGATGGTAAGCCCTCCCGTATCGTAGTTATCTACACGACGGGGAGTCA
GGCAACTATGGATGAACGAAATAGACAGATCGCTGAGATAGGTGCCTCACTGATTAAGCATTGGTAACTG
TCAGACCAAGTTTACTCATATATACTTTAGATTGATTTAAAACTTCATTTTTAATTTAAAAGGATCTAGG
TGAAGATCCTTTTTGATAATCTCATGACCAAAATCCCTTAACGTGAGTTTTCGTTCCACTGAGCGTCAGA
CCCCGTAGAAAAGATCAAAGGATCTTCTTGAGATCCTTTTTTTCTGCGCGTAATCTGCTGCTTGCAAACA
AAAAAACCACCGCTACCAGCGGTGGTTTGTTTGCCGGATCAAGAGCTACCAACTCTTTTTCCGAAGGTAA
CTGGCTTCAGCAGAGCGCAGATACCAAATACTGTTCTTCTAGTGTAGCCGTAGTTAGGCCACCACTTCAA
GAACTCTGTAGCACCGCCTACATACCTCGCTCTGCTAATCCTGTTACCAGTGGCTGCTGCCAGTGGCGAT
AAGTCGTGTCTTACCGGGTTGGACTCAAGACGATAGTTACCGGATAAGGCGCAGCGGTCGGGCTGAACGG
GGGGTTCGTGCACACAGCCCAGCTTGGAGCGAACGACCTACACCGAACTGAGATACCTACAGCGTGAGCT
ATGAGAAAGCGCCACGCTTCCCGAAGGGAGAAAGGCGGACAGGTATCCGGTAAGCGGCAGGGTCGGAACA
GGAGAGCGCACGAGGGAGCTTCCAGGGGGAAACGCCTGGTATCTTTATAGTCCTGTCGGGTTTCGCCACC
TCTGACTTGAGCGTCGATTTTTGTGATGCTCGTCAGGGGGGCGGAGCCTATGGAAAAACGCCAGCAACGC
GGCCTTTTTACGGTTCCTGGCCTTTTGCTGGCCTTTTGCTCACATGTTCTTTCCTGCGTTATCCCCTGAT
TCTGTGGATAACCGTATTACCGCCTTTGAGTGAGCTGATACCGCTCGCCGCAGCCGAACGACCGAGCGCA
GCGAGTCAGTGAGCGAGGAAGCGGAAGAGCGCCCAATACGCAAACCGCCTCTCCCCGCGCGTTGGCCGAT
TCATTAATGCAGCTGGCACGACAGGTTTCCCGACTGGAAAGCGGGCAGTGAGCGCAACGCAATTAATGTG
AGTTAGCTCACTCATTAGGCACCCCAGGCTTTACACTTTATGCTTCCGGCTCGTATGTTGTGTGGAATTG
TGAGCGGATAACAATTTCACACAGGAAACAGCTATGACCATGATTACGCCAAGCGCGCAATTAACCCTCA
CTAAAGGGAACAAAAGCTGGAGCTGCAAGCTTAA
